>Addgene plasmid #245195 | pET-28b His6-TEV-SHP2-FL(T42A) | addgene full sequence | sequence record 488347 | Addgene NGS Result
TCTGCGCGTAATCTGCTGCTTGCAAACAAAAAAACCACCGCTACCAGCGGTGGTTTGTTTGCCGGATCAA
GAGCTACCAACTCTTTTTCCGAAGGTAACTGGCTTCAGCAGAGCGCAGATACCAAATACTGTCCTTCTAG
TGTAGCCGTAGTTAGGCCACCACTTCAAGAACTCTGTAGCACCGCCTACATACCTCGCTCTGCTAATCCT
GTTACCAGTGGCTGCTGCCAGTGGCGATAAGTCGTGTCTTACCGGGTTGGACTCAAGACGATAGTTACCG
GATAAGGCGCAGCGGTCGGGCTGAACGGGGGGTTCGTGCACACAGCCCAGCTTGGAGCGAACGACCTACA
CCGAACTGAGATACCTACAGCGTGAGCTATGAGAAAGCGCCACGCTTCCCGAAGGGAGAAAGGCGGACAG
GTATCCGGTAAGCGGCAGGGTCGGAACAGGAGAGCGCACGAGGGAGCTTCCAGGGGGAAACGCCTGGTAT
CTTTATAGTCCTGTCGGGTTTCGCCACCTCTGACTTGAGCGTCGATTTTTGTGATGCTCGTCAGGGGGGC
GGAGCCTATGGAAAAACGCCAGCAACGCGGCCTTTTTACGGTTCCTGGCCTTTTGCTGGCCTTTTGCTCA
CATGTTCTTTCCTGCGTTATCCCCTGATTCTGTGGATAACCGTATTACCGCCTTTGAGTGAGCTGATACC
GCTCGCCGCAGCCGAACGACCGAGCGCAGCGAGTCAGTGAGCGAGGAAGCGGAAGAGCGCCTGATGCGGT
ATTTTCTCCTTACGCATCTGTGCGGTATTTCACACCGCAATGGTGCACTCTCAGTACAATCTGCTCTGAT
GCCGCATAGTTAAGCCAGTATACACTCCGCTATCGCTACGTGACTGGGTCATGGCTGCGCCCCGACACCC
GCCAACACCCGCTGACGCGCCCTGACGGGCTTGTCTGCTCCCGGCATCCGCTTACAGACAAGCTGTGACC
GTCTCCGGGAGCTGCATGTGTCAGAGGTTTTCACCGTCATCACCGAAACGCGCGAGGCAGCTGCGGTAAA
GCTCATCAGCGTGGTCGTGAAGCGATTCACAGATGTCTGCCTGTTCATCCGCGTCCAGCTCGTTGAGTTT
CTCCAGAAGCGTTAATGTCTGGCTTCTGATAAAGCGGGCCATGTTAAGGGCGGTTTTTTCCTGTTTGGTC
ACTGATGCCTCCGTGTAAGGGGGATTTCTGTTCATGGGGGTAATGATACCGATGAAACGAGAGAGGATGC
TCACGATACGGGTTACTGATGATGAACATGCCCGGTTACTGGAACGTTGTGAGGGTAAACAACTGGCGGT
ATGGATGCGGCGGGACCAGAGAAAAATCACTCAGGGTCAATGCCAGCGCTTCGTTAATACAGATGTAGGT
GTTCCACAGGGTAGCCAGCAGCATCCTGCGATGCAGATCCGGAACATAATGGTGCAGGGCGCTGACTTCC
GCGTTTCCAGACTTTACGAAACACGGAAACCGAAGACCATTCATGTTGTTGCTCAGGTCGCAGACGTTTT
GCAGCAGCAGTCGCTTCACGTTCGCTCGCGTATCGGTGATTCATTCTGCTAACCAGTAAGGCAACCCCGC
CAGCCTAGCCGGGTCCTCAACGACAGGAGCACGATCATGCGCACCCGTGGGGCCGCCATGCCGGCGATAA
TGGCCTGCTTCTCGCCGAAACGTTTGGTGGCGGGACCAGTGACGAAGGCTTGAGCGAGGGCGTGCAAGAT
TCCGAATACCGCAAGCGACAGGCCGATCATCGTCGCGCTCCAGCGAAAGCGGTCCTCGCCGAAAATGACC
CAGAGCGCTGCCGGCACCTGTCCTACGAGTTGCATGATAAAGAAGACAGTCATAAGTGCGGCGACGATAG
TCATGCCCCGCGCCCACCGGAAGGAGCTGACTGGGTTGAAGGCTCTCAAGGGCATCGGTCGAGATCCCGG
TGCCTAATGAGTGAGCTAACTTACATTAATTGCGTTGCGCTCACTGCCCGCTTTCCAGTCGGGAAACCTG
TCGTGCCAGCTGCATTAATGAATCGGCCAACGCGCGGGGAGAGGCGGTTTGCGTATTGGGCGCCAGGGTG
GTTTTTCTTTTCACCAGTGAGACGGGCAACAGCTGATTGCCCTTCACCGCCTGGCCCTGAGAGAGTTGCA
GCAAGCGGTCCACGCTGGTTTGCCCCAGCAGGCGAAAATCCTGTTTGATGGTGGTTAACGGCGGGATATA
ACATGAGCTGTCTTCGGTATCGTCGTATCCCACTACCGAGATATCCGCACCAACGCGCAGCCCGGACTCG
GTAATGGCGCGCATTGCGCCCAGCGCCATCTGATCGTTGGCAACCAGCATCGCAGTGGGAACGATGCCCT
CATTCAGCATTTGCATGGTTTGTTGAAAACCGGACATGGCACTCCAGTCGCCTTCCCGTTCCGCTATCGG
CTGAATTTGATTGCGAGTGAGATATTTATGCCAGCCAGCCAGACGCAGACGCGCCGAGACAGAACTTAAT
GGGCCCGCTAACAGCGCGATTTGCTGGTGACCCAATGCGACCAGATGCTCCACGCCCAGTCGCGTACCGT
CTTCATGGGAGAAAATAATACTGTTGATGGGTGTCTGGTCAGAGACATCAAGAAATAACGCCGGAACATT
AGTGCAGGCAGCTTCCACAGCAATGGCATCCTGGTCATCCAGCGGATAGTTAATGATCAGCCCACTGACG
CGTTGCGCGAGAAGATTGTGCACCGCCGCTTTACAGGCTTCGACGCCGCTTCGTTCTACCATCGACACCA
CCACGCTGGCACCCAGTTGATCGGCGCGAGATTTAATCGCCGCGACAATTTGCGACGGCGCGTGCAGGGC
CAGACTGGAGGTGGCAACGCCAATCAGCAACGACTGTTTGCCCGCCAGTTGTTGTGCCACGCGGTTGGGA
ATGTAATTCAGCTCCGCCATCGCCGCTTCCACTTTTTCCCGCGTTTTCGCAGAAACGTGGCTGGCCTGGT
TCACCACGCGGGAAACGGTCTGATAAGAGACACCGGCATACTCTGCGACATCGTATAACGTTACTGGTTT
CACATTCACCACCCTGAATTGACTCTCTTCCGGGCGCTATCATGCCATACCGCGAAAGGTTTTGCGCCAT
TCGATGGTGTCCGGGATCTCGACGCTCTCCCTTATGCGACTCCTGCATTAGGAAGCAGCCCAGTAGTAGG
TTGAGGCCGTTGAGCACCGCCGCCGCAAGGAATGGTGCATGCAAGGAGATGGCGCCCAACAGTCCCCCGG
CCACGGGGCCTGCCACCATACCCACGCCGAAACAAGCGCTCATGAGCCCGAAGTGGCGAGCCCGATCTTC
CCCATCGGTGATGTCGGCGATATAGGCGCCAGCAACCGCACCTGTGGCGCCGGTGATGCCGGCCACGATG
CGTCCGGCGTAGAGGATCGAGATCTCGATCCCGCGAAATTAATACGACTCACTATAGGGGAATTGTGAGC
GGATAACAATTCCCCTCTAGAAATAATTTTGTTTAACTTTAAGAAGGAGATATACCATGGGCAGCAGCCA
TCATCATCATCATCACGATTACGATATCCCAACGACCGAAAACCTTTACTTCCAGGGCCATATGACATCG
CGGAGATGGTTTCACCCAAATATCACTGGTGTGGAGGCAGAAAACCTACTGTTGACAAGAGGAGTTGATG
GCAGTTTTTTGGCAAGGCCTAGTAAAAGTAACCCTGGAGACTTCGCACTTTCCGTTAGAAGAAATGGAGC
TGTCACCCACATCAAGATTCAGAACACTGGTGATTACTATGACCTGTATGGAGGGGAGAAATTTGCCACT
TTGGCTGAGTTGGTCCAGTATTACATGGAACATCACGGGCAATTAAAAGAGAAGAATGGAGATGTCATTG
AGCTTAAATATCCTCTGAACTGTGCAGATCCTACCTCTGAAAGGTGGTTTCATGGACATCTCTCTGGGAA
AGAAGCAGAGAAATTATTAACTGAAAAAGGAAAACATGGTAGTTTTCTTGTACGAGAGAGCCAGAGCCAC
CCTGGAGATTTTGTTCTTTCTGTGCGCACTGGTGATGACAAAGGGGAGAGCAATGACGGCAAGTCTAAAG
TGACCCATGTTATGATTCGCTGTCAGGAACTGAAATACGACGTTGGTGGAGGAGAACGGTTTGATTCTTT
GACAGATCTTGTGGAACATTATAAGAAGAATCCTATGGTGGAAACATTGGGTACAGTACTACAACTCAAG
CAGCCCCTTAACACGACTCGTATAAATGCTGCTGAAATAGAAAGCAGAGTTCGAGAACTAAGCAAATTAG
CTGAGACCACAGATAAAGTCAAACAAGGCTTTTGGGAAGAATTTGAGACACTACAACAACAGGAGTGCAA
ACTTCTCTACAGCCGAAAAGAGGGTCAAAGGCAAGAAAACAAAAACAAAAATAGATATAAAAACATCCTG
CCCTTTGATCATACCAGGGTTGTCCTACACGATGGTGATCCCAATGAGCCTGTTTCAGATTACATCAATG
CAAATATCATCATGCCTGAATTTGAAACCAAGTGCAACAATTCAAAGCCCAAAAAGAGTTACATTGCCAC
ACAAGGCTGCCTGCAAAACACGGTGAATGACTTTTGGCGGATGGTGTTCCAAGAAAACTCCCGAGTGATT
GTCATGACAACGAAAGAAGTGGAGAGAGGAAAGAGTAAATGTGTCAAATACTGGCCTGATGAGTATGCTC
TAAAAGAATATGGCGTCATGCGTGTTAGGAACGTCAAAGAAAGCGCCGCTCATGACTATACGCTAAGAGA
ACTTAAACTTTCAAAGGTTGGACAAGGGAATACGGAGAGAACGGTCTGGCAATACCACTTTCGGACCTGG
CCGGACCACGGCGTGCCCAGCGACCCTGGGGGCGTGCTGGACTTCCTGGAGGAGGTGCACCATAAGCAGG
AGAGCATCATGGATGCAGGGCCGGTCGTGGTGCACTGCAGTGCTGGAATTGGCCGGACAGGGACGTTCAT
TGTGATTGATATTCTTATTGACATCATCAGAGAGAAAGGTGTTGACTGCGATATTGACGTTCCCAAAACC
ATCCAGATGGTGCGGTCTCAGAGGTCAGGGATGGTCCAGACAGAAGCACAGTACCGATTTATCTATATGG
CGGTCCAGCATTATATTGAAACACTACAGCGCAGGATTGAAGAAGAGCAGAAAAGCAAGAGGAAAGGGCA
CGAATATACAAATATTAAGTATTCTCTAGCGGACCAGACGAGTGGAGATCAGAGCCCTCTCCCGCCTTGT
ACTCCAACGCCACCCTGTGCAGAAATGAGAGAAGACAGTGCTAGAGTCTATGAAAACGTGGGCCTGATGC
AACAGCAGAAAAGTTTCAGATAGGGATCCGAATTCGAGCTCCGTCGACAAGCTTGCGGCCGCACTCGAGC
ACCACCACCACCACCACTGAGATCCGGCTGCTAACAAAGCCCGAAAGGAAGCTGAGTTGGCTGCTGCCAC
CGCTGAGCAATAACTAGCATAACCCCTTGGGGCCTCTAAACGGGTCTTGAGGGGTTTTTTGCTGAAAGGA
GGAACTATATCCGGATTGGCGAATGGG
[124 nt withheld, positions 5628-5751]
C
[91 nt withheld, positions 5753-5843]
A
[49 nt withheld, positions 5845-5893]
CCTTTGACGTTGGAGTCCACGTTCTTT
[37 nt withheld, positions 5921-5957]
ACCCTATCTCGGTCTATTCTTTTGATTTATAAGGGATTTTGCCGATTTCGGCCTATTGGTTAAAAAATGA
GCTGATTTAACAAAAATTTAACGCGAATTTTAACAAAATATTAACGCTTACAATTTAGGTGGCACTTTTC
GGGGAAATGTGCGCGGAACCCCTATTTGTTTATTTTTCTAAATACATTCAAATATGTATCCGCTCATGAA
TTAATTCTTAGAAAAACTCATCGAGCATCAAATGAAACTGCAATTTATTCATATCAGGATTATCAATACC
ATATTTTTGAAAAAGCCGTTTCTGTAATGAAGGAGAAAACTCACCGAGGCAGTTCCATAGGATGGCAAGA
TCCTGGTATCGGTCTGCGATTCCGACTCGTCCAACATCAATACAACCTATTAATTTCCCCTCGTCAAAAA
TAAGGTTATCAAGTGAGAAATCACCATGAGTGACGACTGAATCCGGTGAGAATGGCAAAAGTTTATGCAT
TTCTTTCCAGACTTGTTCAACAGGCCAGCCATTACGCTCGTCATCAAAATCACTCGCATCAACCAAACCG
TTATTCATTCGTGATTGCGCCTGAGCGAGACGAAATACGCGATCGCTGTTAAAAGGACAATTACAAACAG
GAATCGAATGCAACCGGCGCAGGAACACTGCCAGCGCATCAACAATATTTTCACCTGAATCAGGATATTC
TTCTAATACCTGGAATGCTGTTTTCCCGGGGATCGCAGTGGTGAGTAACCATGCATCATCAGGAGTACGG
ATAAAATGCTTGATGGTCGGAAGAGGCATAAATTCCGTCAGCCAGTTTAGTCTGACCATCTCATCTGTAA
CATCATTGGCAACGCTACCTTTGCCATGTTTCAGAAACAACTCTGGCGCATCGGGCTTCCCATACAATCG
ATAGATTGTCGCACCTGATTGCCCGACATTATCGCGAGCCCATTTATACCCATATAAATCAGCATCCATG
TTGGAATTTAATCGCGGCCTAGAGCAAGACGTTTCCCGTTGAATATGGCTCATAACACCCCTTGTATTAC
TGTTTATGTAAGCAGACAGTTTTATTGTTCATGACCAAAATCCCTTAACGTGAGTTTTCGTTCCACTGAG
CGTCAGACCCCGTAGAAAAGATCAAAGGATCTTCTTGAGATCCTTTTTT
Features (pLannotate 1.2.2; 20 found; start..end, strand, type, name):
    760..899     -  misc_feature   bom: basis of mobility region from pBR322
   1001..1192    -  CDS            rop: Rop protein, which maintains plasmids at low copy number; rop
   1209..1589    +  CDS            YPB1_ECOLX: Protein predicted: Swiss-Prot protein existence level 4. From Escherichia coli.
   1661..1952    -  CDS            TcR (fragment): tetracycline efflux protein; tet; confers resistance to tetracycline
   1967..1988    -  protein_bind   CAP binding site: CAP binding activates transcription in the presence of cAMP. E. coli catabolite activator protein
   2001..3083    -  CDS            lacI: lac repressor; lacI; The lac repressor binds to the lac operator to inhibit transcription in E. coli. This inhibition can be relieved by adding lactose or isopropyl-β-D-thiogalactopyranoside (IPTG).
   3084..3161    -  promoter       lacI promoter: lacI
   3169..3448    -  CDS            TcR (fragment): tetracycline efflux protein; tet; confers resistance to tetracycline
   3470..3488    +  promoter       T7 promoter: promoter for bacteriophage T7 RNA polymerase
   3489..3513    +  protein_bind   lac operator: The lac repressor binds to the lac operator to inhibit transcription in E. coli. This inhibition can be relieved by adding lactose or isopropyl-β-D-thiogalactopyranoside (IPTG). lac repressor encoded by lacI
   3528..3550    +  RBS            RBS: efficient ribosome binding site from bacteriophage T7 gene 10 (Olins and Rangwala, 1989)
   3569..3585    +  CDS            capTEV™ (fragment): composite tag for in vivo biotinylation, TEV protease cleavage, and 6xHis tagging
   3632..5410    +  CDS            PTPN11: PTN11_HUMAN - Also known as PTP2C, SHPTP2. Experimental evidence at protein level: Swiss-Prot protein existence level 1. Acts downstream of various receptor and cytoplasmic protein tyrosine kinases to participate in the signal transduction from the cell surface to the nucleus (PubMed:10655584, PubMed:18559669, PubMed:18829466, PubMed:26742426, PubMed:28074573). Positively regulates MAPK signal transduction pathway (PubMed:28074573). Dephosphorylates GAB1, ARHGAP35 and EGFR (PubMed:28074573). Dephosphorylates ROCK2 at 'Tyr-722' resulting in stimulation of its RhoA binding activity (PubMed:18559
   5460..5477    +  CDS            9xHis (fragment): 9xHis affinity tag
   5487..5536    +  CDS            SET1 (fragment): solubility-enhancement tag derived from T7 phage gene 10B
   5544..5591    +  terminator     T7 terminator: transcription terminator for bacteriophage T7 RNA polymerase
   5628..6056    +  rep_origin     f1 ori (sequence partly withheld): f1 bacteriophage origin of replication; arrow indicates direction of (+) strand synthesis
   6109..6166    +  promoter       AmpR promoter (fragment): bla
   6175..6990    -  CDS            KanR: aminoglycoside phosphotransferase; aph(3')-Ia; confers resistance to kanamycin in bacteria or G418 (Geneticin®) in eukaryotes
   7112..574     +  rep_origin     ori (across the origin): high-copy-number ColE1/pMB1/pBR322/pUC origin of replication
