[The description below was written by a language model from this plasmid's Addgene catalogue record and pLannotate feature annotations shown in this document.]
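Description:
pET-28b His6-TEV-SHP2-FL(T42A) is a bacterial expression plasmid of about 7.1 kb, built on a pET-28b backbone, for producing recombinant full-length human SHP2 (the protein tyrosine phosphatase encoded by PTPN11) carrying the T42A substitution. It is maintained in E. coli under kanamycin selection (aph(3')-Ia) and replicates from a ColE1/pMB1-type origin accompanied by the rop gene and the bom region, consistent with the catalogue's low-copy designation. An f1 origin is also present, along with short tetracycline-resistance remnants that are backbone relics rather than functional markers.

The expression cassette is the standard pET arrangement. A T7 promoter is followed by a lac operator and the phage T7 gene 10 ribosome binding site, then the coding region and a T7 terminator, and the plasmid supplies its own lacI repressor. Transcription therefore depends on a host that provides T7 RNA polymerase and is induced with IPTG. The PTPN11 open reading frame, inserted by Gibson assembly, is preceded by an N-terminal 6xHis tag and, per the plasmid name, a TEV protease site. The short "capTEV" fragment annotated upstream of the insert likely reflects part of this His/TEV leader, which allows nickel-affinity purification and subsequent tag removal. A His-tag fragment annotated downstream of the insert probably corresponds to the backbone's C-terminal His sequence. The record lists only an N-terminal tag and does not say whether this downstream element is translated.

The stated purpose is production of His-tagged full-length SHP2. The associated publication describes T42A as a pathogenic mutation that alters the interaction specificity of the N-terminal regulatory domain, so the purified protein would suit biochemical and binding studies of the mutant.
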