Addgene plasmid #245195: pET-28b His6-TEV-SHP2-FL(T42A)
Purpose: Production of His-tagged full-length SHP2
Depositing lab: Neel Shah. Depositing organization: Columbia University. Publication: The pathogenic T42A mutation in SHP2 rewires the interaction specificity of its N-terminal regulatory domain. van Vlimmeren AE, Voleti R, Chartier CA, Jiang Z, Karandur D, Humphries PA, Lo WL, Shah NH. Proc Natl Acad Sci U S A. 2024 Jul 23;121(30):e2407159121. doi: 10.1073/pnas.2407159121. Epub 2024 Jul 16. PubMed 39012820.
Backbone
  Vector backbone: pET
  Vector type: Bacterial Expression
Growth in bacteria
  Bacterial resistance: Kanamycin, 50 μg/mL
  Growth temperature: 37°C
  Growth strain: DH5alpha
  Copy number: Low Copy
Gene/Insert
  Gene/Insert name: SHP2 full-length
  Species: H. sapiens (human)
  Mutation: T42A
  Tag / fusion protein: 6xHis (N terminal on insert)
  Cloning method: Gibson Cloning
Terms and licenses: Academic/Nonprofit Terms; Industry Terms: Not Available to Industry
How to cite: pET-28b His6-TEV-SHP2-FL(T42A) was a gift from Neel Shah (Addgene plasmid # 245195 ; http://n2t.net/addgene:245195 ; RRID:Addgene_245195)
